Addgene plasmid #240985: pcDNA3-Gal4-LATeNT(slow)
Purpose: Expresses Gal4-LATeNT* cargo in mammalian cells; used with UAS-mCherry reporter
Depositing lab: Alice Ting. Depositing organization: Stanford University. Publication: Light-activated tetanus neurotoxin for conditional proteolysis and inducible synaptic inhibition in vivo. Roh H, Kim D, Kim B, Jeon Y, Kim Y, Jacko M, Xu F, Lin C, Won Um J, Ting AY. bioRxiv 2025.01.27.635161; doi: 10.1101/2025.01.27.635161.
Backbone
  Vector backbone: pcDNA3
  Vector type: Mammalian Expression
Growth in bacteria
  Bacterial resistance: Ampicillin, 100 μg/mL
  Growth temperature: 37°C
  Growth strain: DH5alpha
  Copy number: High Copy
Gene/Insert
  Gene/Insert name: HA-GAL4-VAMP2(2-94)-V5-LATeNT
  Species: Synthetic
  Tag / fusion protein: HA (N terminal on insert); V5 (internal) (C terminal on insert)
  Cloning method: Gibson Cloning
Terms and licenses: Academic/Nonprofit Terms; Industry Terms: Not Available to Industry
Depositor comments: Please visit https://doi.org/10.1101/2025.01.27.635161 for bioRxiv preprint.
How to cite: pcDNA3-Gal4-LATeNT(slow) was a gift from Alice Ting (Addgene plasmid # 240985 ; http://n2t.net/addgene:240985 ; RRID:Addgene_240985)
