[The description below was written by a language model from this plasmid's Addgene catalogue record and pLannotate feature annotations shown in this document.]
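Description:
pcDNA3-Gal4-LATeNT(slow) is an 8.4 kb mammalian expression plasmid built on the pcDNA3 backbone. It is propagated in E. coli at high copy from a ColE1/pUC-type origin under ampicillin selection (AmpR with its native bla promoter), and it also carries an f1 origin. For mammalian cells, an SV40 early promoter drives a neomycin phosphotransferase cassette terminated by an SV40 poly(A) signal, which in principle allows G418 selection of stable transfectants. Short annotated fragments (bom, a truncated HIV-1 LTR match, ble, lacI and the lac promoter/operator region) appear to be backbone remnants rather than functional parts.

The payload is a single synthetic open reading frame expressed from the CMV immediate-early enhancer/promoter and terminated by the bGH poly(A) signal, with flanking T7 and SP6 promoters. The catalogue describes it as HA-GAL4-VAMP2(2-94)-V5-LATeNT. The feature table correspondingly shows the GAL4 DNA-binding domain, a GAL4 activation domain fragment, a VAMP2 fragment and a long tetanus toxin (tetX)-derived segment. The HA and V5 tags were not picked up by the annotation. LATeNT is the depositors' light-activated tetanus neurotoxin. Tetanus toxin is a zinc endopeptidase that cleaves VAMP2 (synaptobrevin-2), so the VAMP2 segment presumably serves as a cleavable linker between the Gal4 transcription factor and the protease. The stated use is co-expression with a UAS-mCherry reporter, which would make Gal4-driven mCherry a transcriptional readout of proteolysis. The record does not spell out the release mechanism, the light-sensing module, or what distinguishes the "slow" variant.
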