Features (pLannotate 1.2.2; 24 found; start..end, strand, type, name):
     28..80      -  misc_feature   bom (fragment): basis of mobility region from pBR322
    235..614     +  enhancer       CMV enhancer: human cytomegalovirus immediate early enhancer
    615..818     +  promoter       CMV promoter: human cytomegalovirus (CMV) immediate early promoter
    814..847     +  LTR            5' LTR (truncated) (fragment): truncated 5' long terminal repeat (LTR) from HIV-1
    863..881     +  promoter       T7 promoter: promoter for bacteriophage T7 RNA polymerase
    940..1377    +  CDS            GAL4 DNA binding domain: DNA binding domain of the GAL4 transcriptional activator; Saccharomyces cerevisiae GAL4 (truncated)
   1378..1720    +  CDS            GAL4 activation domain (fragment): activation domain of the GAL4 transcriptional activator; Saccharomyces cerevisiae GAL4 (truncated)
   1720..1998    +  CDS            VAMP2 (fragment): VAMP2_BOVIN - Also known as SYB2. Experimental evidence at protein level: Swiss-Prot protein existence level 1. Involved in the targeting and/or fusion of transport vesicles to their target membrane (By similarity). Major SNARE protein of synaptic vesicles which mediates fusion of synaptic vesicles to release neurotransmitters. Essential for fast vesicular exocytosis and activity-dependent neurotransmitter release as well as fast endocytosis that mediates rapid reuse of synaptic vesicles (By similarity). Modulates the gating characteristics of the delayed rectifier voltage- dependent potassium
   2077..3888    +  CDS            tetX (fragment): TETX_CLOTE - Experimental evidence at protein level: Swiss-Prot protein existence level 1. Tetanus toxin acts by inhibiting neurotransmitter release. It binds to peripheral neuronal synapses, is internalized and moves by retrograde transport up the axon into the spinal cord where it can move between postsynaptic and presynaptic neurons. It inhibits neurotransmitter release by acting as a zinc endopeptidase that catalyzes the hydrolysis of the '76-Gln-|-Phe-77' bond of synaptobrevin-2. From Clostridium tetani (strain Massachusetts / E88).
   3922..3940    -  promoter       SP6 promoter: promoter for bacteriophage SP6 RNA polymerase
   3966..4190    +  polyA_signal   bGH poly(A) signal: bovine growth hormone polyadenylation signal
   4194..4215    +  promoter       SV40 promoter (fragment): SV40 enhancer and early promoter
   4236..4664    +  rep_origin     f1 ori (sequence partly withheld): f1 bacteriophage origin of replication; arrow indicates direction of (+) strand synthesis
   4678..5007    +  promoter       SV40 promoter: SV40 enhancer and early promoter
   5074..5865    +  CDS            neo: KKA2_KLEPN - Also known as kan, nptII. Experimental evidence at protein level: Swiss-Prot protein existence level 1. Resistance to kanamycin, neomycin, paromomycin, ribostamycin, butirosin and gentamicin B. From Klebsiella pneumoniae.
   5889..6047    +  CDS            ble (fragment): BLE_KLEPN - Experimental evidence at protein level: Swiss-Prot protein existence level 1. Binding protein with a strong affinity to the bleomycin family of antibiotics. Binds to CL990; an antimitotic-antibiotic compound. From Klebsiella pneumoniae.
   6042..6163    +  polyA_signal   SV40 poly(A) signal: SV40 polyadenylation signal
   6236..6252    -  protein_bind   lac operator: The lac repressor binds to the lac operator to inhibit transcription in E. coli. This inhibition can be relieved by adding lactose or isopropyl-β-D-thiogalactopyranoside (IPTG). lac repressor encoded by lacI
   6260..6290    -  promoter       lac promoter: promoter for the E. coli lac operon
   6305..6326    -  protein_bind   CAP binding site: CAP binding activates transcription in the presence of cAMP. E. coli catabolite activator protein
   6339..6431    -  CDS            lacI (fragment): lac repressor; lacI; The lac repressor binds to the lac operator to inhibit transcription in E. coli. This inhibition can be relieved by adding lactose or isopropyl-β-D-thiogalactopyranoside (IPTG).
   6614..7202    -  rep_origin     ori: high-copy-number ColE1/pMB1/pBR322/pUC origin of replication
   7373..8233    -  CDS            AmpR: β-lactamase; bla; confers resistance to ampicillin, carbenicillin, and related antibiotics
   8234..8338    -  promoter       AmpR promoter: bla
>Addgene plasmid #240985 | pcDNA3-Gal4-LATeNT(slow) | addgene full sequence | sequence record 478970 | Addgene NGS Result
GACGGATCGGGAGATCTCCCGATCCCCTATGGTGCACTCTCAGTACAATCTGCTCTGATGCCGCATAGTT
AAGCCAGTATCTGCTCCCTGCTTGTGTGTTGGAGGTCGCTGAGTAGTGCGCGAGCAAAATTTAAGCTACA
ACAAGGCAAGGCTTGACCGACAATTGCATGAAGAATCTGCTTAGGGTTAGGCGTTTTGCGCTGCTTCGCG
ATGTACGGGCCAGATATACGCGTTGACATTGATTATTGACTAGTTATTAATAGTAATCAATTACGGGGTC
ATTAGTTCATAGCCCATATATGGAGTTCCGCGTTACATAACTTACGGTAAATGGCCCGCCTGGCTGACCG
CCCAACGACCCCCGCCCATTGACGTCAATAATGACGTATGTTCCCATAGTAACGCCAATAGGGACTTTCC
ATTGACGTCAATGGGTGGAGTATTTACGGTAAACTGCCCACTTGGCAGTACATCAAGTGTATCATATGCC
AAGTACGCCCCCTATTGACGTCAATGACGGTAAATGGCCCGCCTGGCATTATGCCCAGTACATGACCTTA
TGGGACTTTCCTACTTGGCAGTACATCTACGTATTAGTCATCGCTATTACCATGGTGATGCGGTTTTGGC
AGTACATCAATGGGCGTGGATAGCGGTTTGACTCACGGGGATTTCCAAGTCTCCACCCCATTGACGTCAA
TGGGAGTTTGTTTTGGCACCAAAATCAACGGGACTTTCCAAAATGTCGTAACAACTCCGCCCCATTGACG
CAAATGGGCGGTAGGCGTGTACGGTGGGAGGTCTATATAAGCAGAGCTCTCTGGCTAACTAGAGAACCCA
CTGCTTACTGGCTTATCGAAATTAATACGACTCACTATAGGGAGACCCAAGCTTGCGGCCGCCACCATGG
GGTATCCATATGATGTTCCAGATTATGCTAAGCTACTGTCTTCTATCGAACAAGCATGCGATATTTGCCG
ACTTAAAAAGCTCAAGTGCTCCAAAGAAAAACCGAAGTGCGCCAAGTGTCTGAAGAACAACTGGGAGTGT
CGCTACTCTCCCAAAACCAAAAGGTCTCCGCTGACTAGGGCACATCTGACAGAAGTGGAATCAAGGCTAG
AAAGACTGGAACAGCTATTTCTACTGATTTTTCCTCGAGAAGACCTTGACATGATTTTGAAAATGGATTC
TTTACAGGATATAAAAGCATTGTTAACAGGATTATTTGTACAAGATAATGTGAATAAAGATGCCGTCACA
GATAGATTGGCTTCAGTGGAGACTGATATGCCTCTAACATTGAGACAGCATAGAATAAGTGCGACATCAT
CATCGGAAGAGAGTAGTAACAAAGGTCAAAGACAGTTGACTGTATCGGCCAATTTTAATCAAAGTGGGAA
TATTGCTGATAGCTCATTGTCCTTCACTTTCACTAACAGTAGCAACGGTCCGAACCTCATAACAACTCAA
ACAAATTCTCAAGCGCTTTCACAACCAATTGCCTCCTCTAACGTTCATGATAACTTCATGAATAATGAAA
TCACGGCTAGTAAAATTGATGATGGTAATAATTCAAAACCACTGTCACCTGGTTGGACGGACCAAACTGC
GTATAACGCGTTTGGAATCACTACAGGGATGTTTAATACCACTACAATGGATGATGTATATAACTATCTA
TTCGATGATGAAGATACCCCACCAAACCCAAAAAAAGAGTCGGCTACCGCTGCCACCGTCCCGCCTGCCG
CCCCGGCCGGCGAGGGTGGCCCCCCTGCACCTCCTCCAAACCTTACTAGTAACAGGAGACTGCAGCAGAC
CCAGGCCCAGGTGGATGAGGTGGTGGACATCATGAGGGTGAATGTGGACAAGGTCCTGGAGCGGGACCAG
AAGTTGTCGGAGCTGGATGACCGTGCAGATGCCCTCCAGGCAGGGGCCTCCCAGTTTGAAACAAGTGCAG
CCAAGCTCAAGCGCAAATACTGGTGGAAAAACCTCAAGGGCAAGCCCATCCCCAACCCCCTGCTGGGCCT
GGACAGCACCAAGGGCTCGGGCTCGACCTCGGGCTCGGGCACCGGTCCGATCACCATCAACAACTTCCGT
TACTCCGACCCGGTTAACAACGACACCATCATCATGATGGAACCGCCGTACTGCAAAGGTCTAGACATCT
ACTACAGAGCCTTCAAAATCACCGACCGTATCTGGATCGTTCCGGAACGTTACGAATTTGGTACCAAACC
GGAAGACTTCAACCCGCCGTCCTCCCTGATCGAAGGTGCTTCCGAATACTACGACCCGAACTACCTGCGT
ACCGACTCCGACAAAGACCGTTTCCTGCAGACCATGGTTAAACTGTTCAACCGTATCAAAAACAACGTTG
CTGGTGAAGCTCTGCTGGACAAAATCATCAACGCTATCCCGTACCTGGGTAACTCCTACTCCCTGCTGGA
CAAATTCGACACCAACTCCAACTCCGTTTCCTTCAACCTGCTGGAACAGGATCCGTCCGGTGCTACCACC
AAATCCGCTATGCTGACCAACCTGATCATCTTCGGTCCGGGTCCGGTTCTGAACAAAAACGAAGTTCGTG
GTATCGTTCTGCGTGTTGACAACAAAAACTACTTCCCGTGCCGTGACGGTTTCGGTTCCATCATGCAGAT
GGCTTTCTGCCCGGAATACGTACCGACCTTCGACAACGTTATCGAAAACATCACCTCCCTGACCATCGGT
AAATCCAAATACTTCCAGGACCCGGCTCTGCTGCTGATGCACGAACTGATCCACGTTCTGCACGGTCTGT
ACGGCATGCAGGTTTCCTCCCACGAAATCATCCCGTCCAAACAGGAAATCTACATGCAGCACACCTACCC
GATCTCCGCTGAAGAGCTCTTCACCTTCGGTGGTCAGGACGCTAACCTGATCTCCATCGATATCAAAAAC
GACCTGTACGAAAAAACCCTGAACGACTACAAAGCTATCGCTAACAAACTGTCCCAGGTTACCTCCTGCA
ACGACCCGAACATCGACATCGACTCCTACAAACAGATCTATCAGCAGAAGTATCAGTTTGATAAGGATTC
CAACGGCCAGTATATAGTGAACGAGGATAAGTTTCAGATACTGTATAACTCCATAATGTATGGCGGGAGC
GGCAGCGGGGGGTCCGGTAGCGGGGAGTTTCGGGCAACCACACTGGAACGGATCGAGAAAAGCTTCCTGA
TTACTGATCCGAGACTGCCTGACAACCCAATCATTTTTGTGAGCAATTCCTTCCTGCAGCTGACAGAATA
TTCTCGGGAAGAGATCCTGGGGCGCAATTGCCGTTTTCTGCAGGGACCCGAGACAGACCGTGCCACTGTT
CGGAAAATCAGAGATGCTATTGACAACCAGACTGAAGTGACCGTTCAGCTGATCAATTATACCAAGAGCG
GCAAGAAGTTCTGGAACGTGTTCCACCTGCAGCCGATGCGCGATTATAAGGGCGACGTCCAGTACTTCAT
TGGCGTGCAGCTGGATGGCACCGAACGCCTTCATGGCGCCGCTGAGCGTGAGGCGGTCTGCCTGGTCAAA
AAGACAGCCTTTCAGATTTTTACTGAGATAGAGCTGGGCAAGAAGTTTAACATAAAGACTCGCTTAAGCT
ATTTTTCCATGAACCACGATCCTGTGAAGATACCTAACCTGCTGGATGATACTATATATAACGATACTGA
GGGCTTTAACATAGAGTCCAAGGATCTGAAGTCCGAGTATAAGGGCCAGAACATGAGGGTGAACACTAAC
GCCTTTAGGAACGTCGACGGTTCCGGTCTGGTTTCCAAACTGATCGGTCTGTGCAAAAAAATCATCCCGC
CGACCAACATCCGTGAAAACCTGTACAACCGTACCGCTTAATAACTCGAGCATGCATCTAGAGGGCCCTA
TTCTATAGTGTCACCTAAATGCTAGAGCTCGCTGATCAGCCTCGACTGTGCCTTCTAGTTGCCAGCCATC
TGTTGTTTGCCCCTCCCCCGTGCCTTCCTTGACCCTGGAAGGTGCCACTCCCACTGTCCTTTCCTAATAA
AATGAGGAAATTGCATCGCATTGTCTGAGTAGGTGTCATTCTATTCTGGGGGGTGGGGTGGGGCAGGACA
GCAAGGGGGAGGATTGGGAAGACAATAGCAGGCATGCTGGGGATGCGGTGGGCTCTATGGCTTCTGAGGC
GGAAAGAACCAGCTGGGGCTCTAGGGGGTATCCCC
[124 nt withheld, positions 4236-4359]
C
[91 nt withheld, positions 4361-4451]
A
[49 nt withheld, positions 4453-4501]
CCTTTGACGTTGGAGTCCACGTTCTTT
[37 nt withheld, positions 4529-4565]
ACCCTATCTCGGTCTATTCTTTTGATTTATAAGGGATTTTGCCGATTTCGGCCTATTGGTTAAAAAATGA
GCTGATTTAACAAAAATTTAACGCGAATTAATTCTGTGGAATGTGTGTCAGTTAGGGTGTGGAAAGTCCC
CAGGCTCCCCAGCAGGCAGAAGTATGCAAAGCATGCATCTCAATTAGTCAGCAACCAGGTGTGGAAAGTC
CCCAGGCTCCCCAGCAGGCAGAAGTATGCAAAGCATGCATCTCAATTAGTCAGCAACCATAGTCCCGCCC
CTAACTCCGCCCATCCCGCCCCTAACTCCGCCCAGTTCCGCCCATTCTCCGCCCCATGGCTGACTAATTT
TTTTTATTTATGCAGAGGCCGAGGCCGCCTCTGCCTCTGAGCTATTCCAGAAGTAGTGAGGAGGCTTTTT
TGGAGGCCTAGGCTTTTGCAAAAAGCTCCCGGGAGCTTGTATATCCATTTTCGGATCTGATCAAGAGACA
GGATGAGGATCGTTTCGCATGATTGAACAAGATGGATTGCACGCAGGTTCTCCGGCCGCTTGGGTGGAGA
GGCTATTCGGCTATGACTGGGCACAACAGACAATCGGCTGCTCTGATGCCGCCGTGTTCCGGCTGTCAGC
GCAGGGGCGCCCGGTTCTTTTTGTCAAGACCGACCTGTCCGGTGCCCTGAATGAACTGCAGGACGAGGCA
GCGCGGCTATCGTGGCTGGCCACGACGGGCGTTCCTTGCGCAGCTGTGCTCGACGTTGTCACTGAAGCGG
GAAGGGACTGGCTGCTATTGGGCGAAGTGCCGGGGCAGGATCTCCTGTCATCTCACCTTGCTCCTGCCGA
GAAAGTATCCATCATGGCTGATGCAATGCGGCGGCTGCATACGCTTGATCCGGCTACCTGCCCATTCGAC
CACCAAGCGAAACATCGCATCGAGCGAGCACGTACTCGGATGGAAGCCGGTCTTGTCGATCAGGATGATC
TGGACGAAGAGCATCAGGGGCTCGCGCCAGCCGAACTGTTCGCCAGGCTCAAGGCGCGCATGCCCGACGG
CGAGGATCTCGTCGTGACCCATGGCGATGCCTGCTTGCCGAATATCATGGTGGAAAATGGCCGCTTTTCT
GGATTCATCGACTGTGGCCGGCTGGGTGTGGCGGACCGCTATCAGGACATAGCGTTGGCTACCCGTGATA
TTGCTGAAGAGCTTGGCGGCGAATGGGCTGACCGCTTCCTCGTGCTTTACGGTATCGCCGCTCCCGATTC
GCAGCGCATCGCCTTCTATCGCCTTCTTGACGAGTTCTTCTGAGCGGGACTCTGGGGTTCGAAATGACCG
ACCAAGCGACGCCCAACCTGCCATCACGAGATTTCGATTCCACCGCCGCCTTCTATGAAAGGTTGGGCTT
CGGAATCGTTTTCCGGGACGCCGGCTGGATGATCCTCCAGCGCGGGGATCTCATGCTGGAGTTCTTCGCC
CACCCCAACTTGTTTATTGCAGCTTATAATGGTTACAAATAAAGCAATAGCATCACAAATTTCACAAATA
AAGCATTTTTTTCACTGCATTCTAGTTGTGGTTTGTCCAAACTCATCAATGTATCTTATCATGTCTGTAT
ACCGTCGACCTCTAGCTAGAGCTTGGCGTAATCATGGTCATAGCTGTTTCCTGTGTGAAATTGTTATCCG
CTCACAATTCCACACAACATACGAGCCGGAAGCATAAAGTGTAAAGCCTGGGGTGCCTAATGAGTGAGCT
AACTCACATTAATTGCGTTGCGCTCACTGCCCGCTTTCCAGTCGGGAAACCTGTCGTGCCAGCTGCATTA
ATGAATCGGCCAACGCGCGGGGAGAGGCGGTTTGCGTATTGGGCGCTCTTCCGCTTCCTCGCTCACTGAC
TCGCTGCGCTCGGTCGTTCGGCTGCGGCGAGCGGTATCAGCTCACTCAAAGGCGGTAATACGGTTATCCA
CAGAATCAGGGGATAACGCAGGAAAGAACATGTGAGCAAAAGGCCAGCAAAAGGCCAGGAACCGTAAAAA
GGCCGCGTTGCTGGCGTTTTTCCATAGGCTCCGCCCCCCTGACGAGCATCACAAAAATCGACGCTCAAGT
CAGAGGTGGCGAAACCCGACAGGACTATAAAGATACCAGGCGTTTCCCCCTGGAAGCTCCCTCGTGCGCT
CTCCTGTTCCGACCCTGCCGCTTACCGGATACCTGTCCGCCTTTCTCCCTTCGGGAAGCGTGGCGCTTTC
TCATAGCTCACGCTGTAGGTATCTCAGTTCGGTGTAGGTCGTTCGCTCCAAGCTGGGCTGTGTGCACAAA
CCCCCCGTTCAGCCCGACCGCTGCGCCTTATCCGGTAACTATCGTCTTGAGTCCAACCCGGTAAGACACG
ACTTATCGCCACTGGCAGCAGCCACTGGTAACAGGATTAGCAGAGCGAGGTATGTAGGCGGTGCTACAGA
GTTCTTGAAGTGGTGGCCTAACTACGGCTACACTAGAAGAACAGTATTTGGTATCTGCGCTCTGCTGAAG
CCAGTTACCTTCGGAAAAAGAGTTGGTAGCTCTTGATCCGGCAAACAAACCACCGCTGGTAGCGGTGGTT
TTTTTGTTTGCAAGCAGCAGATTACGCGCAGAAAAAAAGGATCTCAAGAAGATCCTTTGATCTTTTCTAC
GGGGTCTGACGCTCAGTGGAACGAAAACTCACGTTAAGGGATTTTGGTCATGAGATTATCAAAAAGGATC
TTCACCTAGATCCTTTTAAATTAAAAATGAAGTTTTAAATCAATCTAAAGTATATATGAGTAAACTTGGT
CTGACAGTTACCAATGCTTAATCAGTGAGGCACCTATCTCAGCGATCTGTCTATTTCGTTCATCCATAGT
TGCCTGACTCCCCGTCGTGTAGATAACTACGATACGGGAGGGCTTACCATCTGGCCCCAGTGCTGCAATG
ATACCGCGAGACCCACGCTCACCGGCTCCAGATTTATCAGCAATAAACCAGCCAGCCGGAAGGGCCGAGC
GCAGAAGTGGTCCTGCAACTTTATCCGCCTCCATCCAGTCTATTAATTGTTGCCGGGAAGCTAGAGTAAG
TAGTTCGCCAGTTAATAGTTTGCGCAACGTTGTTGCCATTGCTACAGGCATCGTGGTGTCACGCTCGTCG
TTTGGTATGGCTTCATTCAGCTCCGGTTCCCAACGATCAAGGCGAGTTACATGATCCCCCATGTTGTGCA
AAAAAGCGGTTAGCTCCTTCGGTCCTCCGATCGTTGTCAGAAGTAAGTTGGCCGCAGTGTTATCACTCAT
GGTTATGGCAGCACTGCATAATTCTCTTACTGTCATGCCATCCGTAAGATGCTTTTCTGTGACTGGTGAG
TACTCAACCAAGTCATTCTGAGAATAGTGTATGCGGCGACCGAGTTGCTCTTGCCCGGCGTCAATACGGG
ATAATACCGCGCCACATAGCAGAACTTTAAAAGTGCTCATCATTGGAAAACGTTCTTCGGGGCGAAAACT
CTCAAGGATCTTACCGCTGTTGAGATCCAGTTCGATGTAACCCACTCGTGCACCCAACTGATCTTCAGCA
TCTTTTACTTTCACCAGCGTTTCTGGGTGAGCAAAAACAGGAAGGCAAAATGCCGCAAAAAAGGGAATAA
GGGCGACACGGAAATGTTGAATACTCATACTCTTCCTTTTTCAATATTATTGAAGCATTTATCAGGGTTA
TTGTCTCATGAGCGGATACATATTTGAATGTATTTAGAAAAATAAACAAATAGGGGTTCCGCGCACATTT
CCCCGAAAAGTGCCACCTGACGTC
